>Addgene plasmid #205071 | MTF1 deltaC20 | addgene full sequence | sequence record 409407 | Addgene NGS Result
AAAAAAACCACCGCTACCAGCGGTGGTTTGTTTGCCGGATCAAGAGCTACCAACTCTTTTTCCGAAGGTA
ACTGGCTTCAGCAGAGCGCAGATACCAAATACTGTCCTTCTAGTGTAGCCGTAGTTAGGCCACCACTTCA
AGAACTCTGTAGCACCGCCTACATACCTCGCTCTGCTAATCCTGTTACCAGTGGCTGCTGCCAGTGGCGA
TAAGTCGTGTCTTACCGGGTTGGACTCAAGACGATAGTTACCGGATAAGGCGCAGCGGTCGGGCTGAACG
GGGGGTTCGTGCACACAGCCCAGCTTGGAGCGAACGACCTACACCGAACTGAGATACCTACAGCGTGAGC
TATGAGAAAGCGCCACGCTTCCCGAAGGGAGAAAGGCGGACAGGTATCCGGTAAGCGGCAGGGTCGGAAC
AGGAGAGCGCACGAGGGAGCTTCCAGGGGGAAACGCCTGGTATCTTTATAGTCCTGTCGGGTTTCGCCAC
CTCTGACTTGAGCGTCGATTTTTGTGATGCTCGTCAGGGGGGCGGAGCCTATGGAAAAACGCCAGCAACG
CGGCCTTTTTACGGTTCCTGGCCTTTTGCTGGCCTTTTGCTCACATGTTCTTTCCTGCGTTATCCCCTGA
TTCTGTGGATAACCGTATTACCGCCTTTGAGTGAGCTGATACCGCTCGCCGCAGCCGAACGACCGAGCGC
AGCGAGTCAGTGAGCGAGGAAGCGGAAGAGCGCCTGATGCGGTATTTTCTCCTTACGCATCTGTGCGGTA
TTTCACACCGCATATGGTGCACTCTCAGTACAATCTGCTCTGATGCCGCATAGTTAAGCCAGTATACACT
CCGCTATCGCTACGTGACTGGGTCATGGCTGCGCCCCGACACCCGCCAACACCCGCTGACGCGCCCTGAC
GGGCTTGTCTGCTCCCGGCATCCGCTTACAGACAAGCTGTGACCGTCTCCGGGAGCTGCATGTGTCAGAG
GTTTTCACCGTCATCACCGAAACGCGCGAGGCAGCAGATCAATTCGCGCGCGAAGGCGAAGCGGCATGCA
TTTACGTTGACACCATCGAATGGTGCAAAACCTTTCGCGGTATGGCATGATAGCGCCCGGAAGAGAGTCA
ATTCAGGGTGGTGAATGTGAAACCAGTAACGTTATACGATGTCGCAGAGTATGCCGGTGTCTCTTATCAG
ACCGTTTCCCGCGTGGTGAACCAGGCCAGCCACGTTTCTGCGAAAACGCGGGAAAAAGTGGAAGCGGCGA
TGGCGGAGCTGAATTACATTCCCAACCGCGTGGCACAACAACTGGCGGGCAAACAGTCGTTGCTGATTGG
CGTTGCCACCTCCAGTCTGGCCCTGCACGCGCCGTCGCAAATTGTCGCGGCGATTAAATCTCGCGCCGAT
CAACTGGGTGCCAGCGTGGTGGTGTCGATGGTAGAACGAAGCGGCGTCGAAGCCTGTAAAGCGGCGGTGC
ACAATCTTCTCGCGCAACGCGTCAGTGGGCTGATCATTAACTATCCGCTGGATGACCAGGATGCCATTGC
TGTGGAAGCTGCCTGCACTAATGTTCCGGCGTTATTTCTTGATGTCTCTGACCAGACACCCATCAACAGT
ATTATTTTCTCCCATGAAGACGGTACGCGACTGGGCGTGGAGCATCTGGTCGCATTGGGTCACCAGCAAA
TCGCGCTGTTAGCGGGCCCATTAAGTTCTGTCTCGGCGCGTCTGCGTCTGGCTGGCTGGCATAAATATCT
CACTCGCAATCAAATTCAGCCGATAGCGGAACGGGAAGGCGACTGGAGTGCCATGTCCGGTTTTCAACAA
ACCATGCAAATGCTGAATGAGGGCATCGTTCCCACTGCGATGCTGGTTGCCAACGATCAGATGGCGCTGG
GCGCAATGCGCGCCATTACCGAGTCCGGGCTGCGCGTTGGTGCGGATATCTCGGTAGTGGGATACGACGA
TACCGAAGACAGCTCATGTTATATCCCGCCGTTAACCACCATCAAACAGGATTTTCGCCTGCTGGGGCAA
ACCAGCGTGGACCGCTTGCTGCAACTCTCTCAGGGCCAGGCGGTGAAGGGCAATCAGCTGTTGCCCGTCT
CACTGGTGAAAAGAAAAACCACCCTGGCGCCCAATACGCAAACCGCCTCTCCCCGCGCGTTGGCCGATTC
ATTAATGCAGCTGGCACGACAGGTTTCCCGACTGGAAAGCGGGCAGTGAGCGCAACGCAATTAATGTAAG
TTAGCGCGAATTGATCTGGTTTGACAGCTTATCATCGACTGCACGGTGCACCAATGCTTCTGGCGTCAGG
CAGCCATCGGAAGCTGTGGTATGGCTGTGCAGGTCGTAAATCACTGCATAATTCGTGTCGCTCAAGGCGC
ACTCCCGTTCTGGATAATGTTTTTTGCGCCGACATCATAACGGTTCTGGCAAATATTCTGAAATGAGCTG
TTGACAATTAATCATCCGGCTCGTATAATGTGTGGAATTGTGAGCGGATAACAATTTCACACAGGAAACA
GCGCCGCTGAGAAAAAGCGAAGCGGCACTGCTCTTTAACAATTTATCAGACAATCTGTGTGGGCACTCGA
CCGGAATTATCGATTAACTTTATTATTAAAAATTAAAGAGGTATATATTAATGTATCGATTAAATAAGGA
GGAATAAACCATGGGGGGTTCTCATCATCATCATCATCATGGTATGGCTAGCTCTGTTCCAATCCCTGGT
ATTAAAGATATCTCCAAACTTAAGTTCTTTTATGGTTTCAAATATTTATGGAATCCAACAGTATACAATA
AAATCTTTGATAAGCTGGATTTAACTAAAACGTATAAACATCCAGAAGAATTGAAAGTACTTGACCTCTA
CCCTGGCGTTGGTATACAATCAGCTATTTTTTATAATAAATATTGCCCCCGCCAATATTCTTTACTGGAA
AAACGCTCAAGTCTCTACAAGTTTCTGAATGCAAAATTCGAAGGGTCTCCATTGCAAATTCTAAAAAGAG
ATCCATATGACTGGTCAACCTACTCGAATCTAATTGACGAAGAGCGAATATTTGTTCCTGAAGTTCAATC
CTCAGATCATATTAATGATAAATTTCTAACCGTTGCTAATGTGACGGGGGAGGGTTCTGAAGGTCTTATA
ATGCAGTGGCTGTCCTGTATTGGAAACAAGAACTGGTTGTATAGGTTTGGTAAAGTAAAGATGTTATTAT
GGATGCCAAGCACAACAGCTAGAAAACTTCTAGCTAGGCCAGGCATGCATTCTAGATCCAAATGTTCAGT
AGTAAGGGAGGCATTTACAGATACTAAACTCATTGCCATATCAGACGCAAATGAATTGAAGGGATTTGAT
AGTCAATGCATAGAAGAATGGGATCCCATTTTATTTAGTGCTGCGGAAATATGGCCTACAAAGGGAAAGC
CAATTGCGTTAGTAGAAATGGACCCAATTGACTTCGATTTTGACGTAGATAATTGGGATTATGTCACGAG
GCACTTAATGATTTTGAAAAGAACACCCTTGAATACTGTCATGGACTCGCTGGGACATGGTGGCCAACAA
TATTTTAATAGTAGAATCACTGACAAAGATCTGCTAAAAAAGTGTCCGATTGATTTGACAAATGACGAGT
TTATATATCTAACGAAATTATTCATGGAGTGGTAGTTCAAACCAGATATTTTAATGGATTTTGTTGATAT
GTATCAAACAGAGCACTCTGGTTGAAAGCTTGGCTGTTTTGGCGGATGAGAGAAGATTTTCAGCCTGATA
CAGATTAAATCAGAACGCAGAAGCGGTCTGATAAAACAGAATTTGCCTGGCGGCAGTAGCGCGGTGGTCC
CACCTGACCCCATGCCGAACTCAGAAGTGAAACGCCGTAGCGCCGATGGTAGTGTGGGGTCTCCCCATGC
GAGAGTAGGGAACTGCCAGGCATCAAATAAAACGAAAGGCTCAGTCGAAAGACTGGGCCTTTCGTTTTAT
CTGTTGTTTGTCGGTGAACGCTCTCCTGAGTAGGACAAATCCGCCGGGAGCGGATTTGAACGTTGCGAAG
CAACGGCCCGGAGGGTGGCGGGCAGGACGCCCGCCATAAACTGCCAGGCATCAAATTAAGCAGAAGGCCA
TCCTGACGGATGGCCTTTTTGCGTTTCTACAAACTCTTTTGTTTATTTTTCTAAATACATTCAAATATGT
ATCCGCTCATGAGACAATAACCCTGATAAATGCTTCAATAATATTGAAAAAGGAAGAGTATGAGTATTCA
ACATTTCCGTGTCGCCCTTATTCCCTTTTTTGCGGCATTTTGCCTTCCTGTTTTTGCTCACCCAGAAACG
CTGGTGAAAGTAAAAGATGCTGAAGATCAGTTGGGTGCACGAGTGGGTTACATCGAACTGGATCTCAACA
GCGGTAAGATCCTTGAGAGTTTTCGCCCCGAAGAACGTTTTCCAATGATGAGCACTTTTAAAGTTCTGCT
ATGTGGCGCGGTATTATCCCGTGTTGACGCCGGGCAAGAGCAACTCGGTCGCCGCATACACTATTCTCAG
AATGACTTGGTTGAGTACTCACCAGTCACAGAAAAGCATCTTACGGATGGCATGACAGTAAGAGAATTAT
GCAGTGCTGCCATAACCATGAGTGATAACACTGCGGCCAACTTACTTCTGACAACGATCGGAGGACCGAA
GGAGCTAACCGCTTTTTTGCACAACATGGGGGATCATGTAACTCGCCTTGATCGTTGGGAACCGGAGCTG
AATGAAGCCATACCAAACGACGAGCGTGACACCACGATGCCTGTAGCAATGGCAACAACGTTGCGCAAAC
TATTAACTGGCGAACTACTTACTCTAGCTTCCCGGCAACAATTAATAGACTGGATGGAGGCGGATAAAGT
TGCAGGACCACTTCTGCGCTCGGCCCTTCCGGCTGGCTGGTTTATTGCTGATAAATCTGGAGCCGGTGAG
CGTGGGTCTCGCGGTATCATTGCAGCACTGGGGCCAGATGGTAAGCCCTCCCGTATCGTAGTTATCTACA
CGACGGGGAGTCAGGCAACTATGGATGAACGAAATAGACAGATCGCTGAGATAGGTGCCTCACTGATTAA
GCATTGGTAACTGTCAGACCAAGTTTACTCATATATACTTTAGATTGATTTAAAACTTCATTTTTAATTT
AAAAGGATCTAGGTGAAGATCCTTTTTGATAATCTCATGACCAAAATCCCTTAACGTGAGTTTTCGTTCC
ACTGAGCGTCAGACCCCGTAGAAAAGATCAAAGGATCTTCTTGAGATCCTTTTTTTCTGCGCGTAATCTG
CTGCTTGCAAAC
Features (pLannotate 1.2.2; 18 found; start..end, strand, type, name):
    733..873     -  misc_feature   bom: basis of mobility region from pBR322
    975..1015    -  CDS            rop (fragment): Rop protein, which maintains plasmids at low copy number; rop
   1059..1136    +  promoter       lacIq promoter: lacI (mutant); In the lacIq allele, a single base change in the promoter boosts expression of the lacI gene about 10-fold.
   1137..2219    +  CDS            lacI: lac repressor; lacI; The lac repressor binds to the lac operator to inhibit transcription in E. coli. This inhibition can be relieved by adding lactose or isopropyl-β-D-thiogalactopyranoside (IPTG).
   2261..2278    +  promoter       tet promoter (fragment): E. coli promoter for tetracycline efflux protein gene
   2274..2375    -  CDS            yciV (fragment): RNAAM_ECOLI - Also known as trpH From Escherichia coli (strain K12).
   2451..2480    +  promoter       trc promoter: strong E. coli promoter; hybrid between the trp and lac UV5 promoters
   2488..2504    +  protein_bind   lac operator: The lac repressor binds to the lac operator to inhibit transcription in E. coli. This inhibition can be relieved by adding lactose or isopropyl-β-D-thiogalactopyranoside (IPTG). lac repressor encoded by lacI
   2521..2590    +  misc_feature   rrnG antiterminator: antiterminator from the E. coli rrnG leader region (Berg et al., 1989)
   2641..2667    +  CDS            minicistron: synthetic cistron containing a ribosome binding site (Shine-Dalgarno sequence), for enhancing the bacterial expression of a downstream cistron (Schoner, 1997) This first cistron should terminate 3 bp upstream of the ATG for the second cistron.
   2683..2703    +  CDS            capTEV™ (fragment): composite tag for in vivo biotinylation, TEV protease cleavage, and 6xHis tagging
   2713..3732    +  CDS            MTF1: MTF1_YEAST - Experimental evidence at protein level: Swiss-Prot protein existence level 1. Mitochondrial transcription factor that confers selective promoter recognition on the core subunit of the yeast mitochondrial RNA polymerase. Interacts with DNA in a non-specific manner. From Saccharomyces cerevisiae (strain ATCC 204508 / S288c) (Baker's yeast).
   3825..3940    +  ncRNA          5S rRNA: Accession: RF00001 - 5S ribosomal RNA
   3944..4030    +  terminator     rrnB T1 terminator: Escherichia coli rrnB; transcription terminator T1 from the E. coli rrnB gene
   4122..4149    +  terminator     rrnB T2 terminator: transcription terminator T2 from the E. coli rrnB gene
   4168..4259    +  promoter       AmpR promoter: bla
   4260..5120    +  CDS            AmpR: β-lactamase; bla; confers resistance to ampicillin, carbenicillin, and related antibiotics
   5291..547     +  rep_origin     ori (across the origin): high-copy-number ColE1/pMB1/pBR322/pUC origin of replication
