[The description below was written by a language model from this plasmid's Addgene catalogue record and pLannotate feature annotations shown in this document.]
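Description:
MTF1 deltaC20 is a bacterial expression plasmid of about 5.3 kb, catalogued as built on a pBR322 backbone, for producing a truncated form of the Saccharomyces cerevisiae mitochondrial transcription factor Mtf1 in E. coli. It replicates from a ColE1/pMB1-type origin and retains the pBR322 bom mobilisation region plus only a short fragment of rop. The record lists it as low copy, although the automated annotation describes the origin generically as high-copy. Selection is by ampicillin through the β-lactamase gene under its own promoter.

The expression cassette has the architecture of a trc-promoter vector. A lacIq promoter drives the plasmid-borne lac repressor, which binds the lac operator immediately downstream of the strong hybrid trc promoter, so transcription is held off until it is relieved by IPTG. Between the operator and the coding region sit the rrnG antiterminator and a synthetic minicistron carrying a ribosome binding site; the first promotes readthrough and the second enhances translation of the downstream cistron. A short fragment matched to a composite His/TEV tag lies just before the MTF1 open reading frame, suggesting a small N-terminal affinity tag, though the record does not describe a tag explicitly. The MTF1 insert lacks the C-terminal 20 amino acids, and it is followed by a 5S rRNA segment and the rrnB T1 and T2 terminators. Small tet promoter and yciV fragments appear to be backbone remnants.

Mtf1 confers promoter selectivity on the yeast mitochondrial RNA polymerase core. The stated purpose is protein expression, and the associated study examined the role of the C-terminal tail in transcription initiation and the transition to elongation.
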