Addgene plasmid #205071: MTF1 deltaC20
Purpose: MTF1 protein expression
Depositing lab: Smita Patel. Depositing organization: Rutgers, The State University of New Jersey. Publication: The C-terminal tail of the yeast mitochondrial transcription factor Mtf1 coordinates template strand alignment, DNA scrunching and timely transition into elongation. Basu U, Lee SW, Deshpande A, Shen J, Sohn BK, Cho H, Kim H, Patel SS. Nucleic Acids Res. 2020 Mar 18;48(5):2604-2620. doi: 10.1093/nar/gkaa040. PubMed 31980825.
Backbone
  Vector backbone: pBR322
  Vector type: Bacterial Expression
Growth in bacteria
  Bacterial resistance: Ampicillin, 100 μg/mL
  Growth temperature: 37°C
  Growth strain: DH5alpha
  Copy number: Low Copy
Gene/Insert
  Gene/Insert name: MTF1
  Species: S. cerevisiae (budding yeast)
  Mutation: Lacks C-terminal 20 amino acids
  Entrez Gene: MTF1 (a.k.a. YMR228W)
  Cloning method: Unknown
Terms and licenses: Academic/Nonprofit Terms; Industry Terms: Not Available to Industry
How to cite: MTF1 deltaC20 was a gift from Smita Patel (Addgene plasmid # 205071 ; http://n2t.net/addgene:205071 ; RRID:Addgene_205071)
